Addgene plasmid #37131: pLSSmOrange-C1
Depositing lab: Vladislav Verkhusha. Depositing organization: Albert Einstein College of Medicine. Publication: An Orange Fluorescent Protein with a Large Stokes Shift for Single-Excitation Multicolor FCCS and FRET Imaging. Shcherbakova DM, Hink MA, Joosen L, Gadella TW, Verkhusha VV. J Am Chem Soc. 2012 May 9;134(18):7913-23. doi: 10.1021/ja3018972 PubMed 22486524.
Backbone
  Vector backbone: pC1
  Backbone manufacturer: Clontech
  Vector type: Mammalian Expression
  Selectable markers: Neomycin (select with G418)
Growth in bacteria
  Bacterial resistance: Kanamycin, 50 μg/mL
  Growth temperature: 37°C
  Growth strain: DH5alpha
  Copy number: High Copy
Gene/Insert
  Gene/Insert name: LSSmOrange
  Insert size (bp): 710
  Mutation: A44V/F84L/W145M/I165D/M167L/G202D compared to mOrange (but numbering relative to EGFP)
  Promoter: CMV
  Cloning method: Restriction Enzyme; 5′ cloning site NheI (not destroyed); 3′ cloning site BglII (not destroyed)
  Sequencing primers: 5′ CMV-F; 3′ SV40pA-R
Terms and licenses: Academic/Nonprofit Terms; Industry Terms: Not Available to Industry
How to cite: pLSSmOrange-C1 was a gift from Vladislav Verkhusha (Addgene plasmid # 37131 ; http://n2t.net/addgene:37131 ; RRID:Addgene_37131)
