[The description below was written by a language model from this plasmid's Addgene catalogue record and pLannotate feature annotations shown in this document.]
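Description:
pLSSmOrange-C1 is a 4,716 bp mammalian expression plasmid built on the Clontech pC1 backbone, in which the usual fluorescent protein is replaced by LSSmOrange, an orange fluorescent protein with a large Stokes shift derived from the Discosoma-based mOrange. Relative to mOrange, the roughly 710 bp insert carries the substitutions A44V, F84L, W145M, I165D, M167L and G202D (numbered according to EGFP). It was cloned between NheI and BglII sites, both of which remain intact. Expression is driven by the human cytomegalovirus immediate-early enhancer and promoter. The coding sequence runs directly into a downstream multiple cloning site, followed by the SV40 polyadenylation signal. This "C1" layout allows a gene of interest to be inserted in frame after the fluorescent protein, producing fusions that carry LSSmOrange at their N-terminus.

The plasmid is propagated in E. coli through a high-copy pUC-type (ColE1) origin, and an f1 origin allows single-stranded DNA production. A single Tn5 aminoglycoside phosphotransferase (NeoR/KanR) cassette provides selection in both hosts. A bacterial bla-type promoter gives kanamycin resistance in E. coli, while the SV40 enhancer/early promoter and the HSV TK polyadenylation signal allow G418 selection of stably transfected mammalian cells. The short large T antigen, ble and bGH poly(A) fragments in the annotation appear to be partial matches to backbone sequence rather than functional elements.

The construct can be used to express LSSmOrange alone or as a fusion tag in mammalian cells. According to the associated publication, the protein was developed for single-excitation multicolour fluorescence cross-correlation spectroscopy and FRET imaging.
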