Features (pLannotate 1.2.2; 14 found; start..end, strand, type, name):
      8..73      +  misc_feature   MCS: multiple cloning site
     90..174     +  CDS            large T antigen (fragment): large T antigen from SV40 (simian virus 40)
    197..318     +  polyA_signal   SV40 poly(A) signal: SV40 polyadenylation signal
    352..780     -  rep_origin     f1 ori (sequence partly withheld): f1 bacteriophage origin of replication; arrow indicates direction of (+) strand synthesis
    807..911     +  promoter       AmpR promoter: bla
    913..1270    +  promoter       SV40 promoter: SV40 enhancer and early promoter
   1305..2099    +  CDS            NeoR/KanR: aminoglycoside phosphotransferase from Tn5; aph(3')-II (or nptII); confers resistance to neomycin, kanamycin, and G418 (Geneticin®)
   2120..2272    +  CDS            ble (fragment): BLE_KLEPN - Experimental evidence at protein level: Swiss-Prot protein existence level 1. Binding protein with a strong affinity to the bleomycin family of antibiotics. Binds to CL990; an antimitotic-antibiotic compound. From Klebsiella pneumoniae.
   2331..2378    +  polyA_signal   HSV TK poly(A) signal: herpes simplex virus thymidine kinase polyadenylation signal (Cole and Stacy, 1985)
   2469..2485    -  polyA_signal   bGH poly(A) signal (fragment): bovine growth hormone polyadenylation signal
   2707..3295    +  rep_origin     ori: high-copy-number ColE1/pMB1/pBR322/pUC origin of replication
   3470..3773    +  enhancer       CMV enhancer: human cytomegalovirus immediate early enhancer
   3774..3977    +  promoter       CMV promoter: human cytomegalovirus (CMV) immediate early promoter
   4016..7       +  CDS            LSSmOrange (across the origin): LSSmOrange is a basic (constitutively fluorescent) long stokes shift fluorescent protein published in 2012, derived from Discosoma sp.. It has moderate acid sensitivity.
>Addgene plasmid #37131 | pLSSmOrange-C1 | depositor full sequence | sequence record 46662 | pLSSmOrange-C1 sequence 4716 bps
GTACAAGTCCGGACTCAGATCTCGAGCTCAAGCTTCGAATTCTGCAGTCGACGGTACCGCGGGCCCGGGA
TCCACCGGATCTAGATAACTGATCATAATCAGCCATACCACATTTGTAGAGGTTTTACTTGCTTTAAAAA
ACCTCCCACACCTCCCCCTGAACCTGAAACATAAAATGAATGCAATTGTTGTTGTTAACTTGTTTATTGC
AGCTTATAATGGTTACAAATAAAGCAATAGCATCACAAATTTCACAAATAAAGCATTTTTTTCACTGCAT
TCTAGTTGTGGTTTGTCCAAACTCATCAATGTATCTTAACGCGTAAATTGTAAGCGTTAATATTTTGTTA
AAATTCGCGTTAAATTTTTGTTAAATCAGCTCATTTTTTAACCAATAGGCCGAAATCGGCAAAATCCCTT
ATAAATCAAAAGAATAGACCGAGATAGGGT
[37 nt withheld, positions 451-487]
AAAGAACGTGGACTCCAACGTCAAAGG
[49 nt withheld, positions 515-563]
T
[91 nt withheld, positions 565-655]
G
[124 nt withheld, positions 657-780]
CAGGTGGCACTTTTCGGGGAAATGTGCGCGGAACCCCTATTTGTTTATTTTTCTAAATACATTCAAATAT
GTATCCGCTCATGAGACAATAACCCTGATAAATGCTTCAATAATATTGAAAAAGGAAGAGTCCTGAGGCG
GAAAGAACCAGCTGTGGAATGTGTGTCAGTTAGGGTGTGGAAAGTCCCCAGGCTCCCCAGCAGGCAGAAG
TATGCAAAGCATGCATCTCAATTAGTCAGCAACCAGGTGTGGAAAGTCCCCAGGCTCCCCAGCAGGCAGA
AGTATGCAAAGCATGCATCTCAATTAGTCAGCAACCATAGTCCCGCCCCTAACTCCGCCCATCCCGCCCC
TAACTCCGCCCAGTTCCGCCCATTCTCCGCCCCATGGCTGACTAATTTTTTTTATTTATGCAGAGGCCGA
GGCCGCCTCGGCCTCTGAGCTATTCCAGAAGTAGTGAGGAGGCTTTTTTGGAGGCCTAGGCTTTTGCAAA
GATCGATCAAGAGACAGGATGAGGATCGTTTCGCATGATTGAACAAGATGGATTGCACGCAGGTTCTCCG
GCCGCTTGGGTGGAGAGGCTATTCGGCTATGACTGGGCACAACAGACAATCGGCTGCTCTGATGCCGCCG
TGTTCCGGCTGTCAGCGCAGGGGCGCCCGGTTCTTTTTGTCAAGACCGACCTGTCCGGTGCCCTGAATGA
ACTGCAAGACGAGGCAGCGCGGCTATCGTGGCTGGCCACGACGGGCGTTCCTTGCGCAGCTGTGCTCGAC
GTTGTCACTGAAGCGGGAAGGGACTGGCTGCTATTGGGCGAAGTGCCGGGGCAGGATCTCCTGTCATCTC
ACCTTGCTCCTGCCGAGAAAGTATCCATCATGGCTGATGCAATGCGGCGGCTGCATACGCTTGATCCGGC
TACCTGCCCATTCGACCACCAAGCGAAACATCGCATCGAGCGAGCACGTACTCGGATGGAAGCCGGTCTT
GTCGATCAGGATGATCTGGACGAAGAGCATCAGGGGCTCGCGCCAGCCGAACTGTTCGCCAGGCTCAAGG
CGAGCATGCCCGACGGCGAGGATCTCGTCGTGACCCATGGCGATGCCTGCTTGCCGAATATCATGGTGGA
AAATGGCCGCTTTTCTGGATTCATCGACTGTGGCCGGCTGGGTGTGGCGGACCGCTATCAGGACATAGCG
TTGGCTACCCGTGATATTGCTGAAGAGCTTGGCGGCGAATGGGCTGACCGCTTCCTCGTGCTTTACGGTA
TCGCCGCTCCCGATTCGCAGCGCATCGCCTTCTATCGCCTTCTTGACGAGTTCTTCTGAGCGGGACTCTG
GGGTTCGAAATGACCGACCAAGCGACGCCCAACCTGCCATCACGAGATTTCGATTCCACCGCCGCCTTCT
ATGAAAGGTTGGGCTTCGGAATCGTTTTCCGGGACGCCGGCTGGATGATCCTCCAGCGCGGGGATCTCAT
GCTGGAGTTCTTCGCCCACCCTAGGGGGAGGCTAACTGAAACACGGAAGGAGACAATACCGGAAGGAACC
CGCGCTATGACGGCAATAAAAAGACAGAATAAAACGCACGGTGTTGGGTCGTTTGTTCATAAACGCGGGG
TTCGGTCCCAGGGCTGGCACTCTGTCGATACCCCACCGAGACCCCATTGGGGCCAATACGCCCGCGTTTC
TTCCTTTTCCCCACCCCACCCCCCAAGTTCGGGTGAAGGCCCAGGGCTCGCAGCCAACGTCGGGGCGGCA
GGCCCTGCCATAGCCTCAGGTTACTCATATATACTTTAGATTGATTTAAAACTTCATTTTTAATTTAAAA
GGATCTAGGTGAAGATCCTTTTTGATAATCTCATGACCAAAATCCCTTAACGTGAGTTTTCGTTCCACTG
AGCGTCAGACCCCGTAGAAAAGATCAAAGGATCTTCTTGAGATCCTTTTTTTCTGCGCGTAATCTGCTGC
TTGCAAACAAAAAAACCACCGCTACCAGCGGTGGTTTGTTTGCCGGATCAAGAGCTACCAACTCTTTTTC
CGAAGGTAACTGGCTTCAGCAGAGCGCAGATACCAAATACTGTCCTTCTAGTGTAGCCGTAGTTAGGCCA
CCACTTCAAGAACTCTGTAGCACCGCCTACATACCTCGCTCTGCTAATCCTGTTACCAGTGGCTGCTGCC
AGTGGCGATAAGTCGTGTCTTACCGGGTTGGACTCAAGACGATAGTTACCGGATAAGGCGCAGCGGTCGG
GCTGAACGGGGGGTTCGTGCACACAGCCCAGCTTGGAGCGAACGACCTACACCGAACTGAGATACCTACA
GCGTGAGCTATGAGAAAGCGCCACGCTTCCCGAAGGGAGAAAGGCGGACAGGTATCCGGTAAGCGGCAGG
GTCGGAACAGGAGAGCGCACGAGGGAGCTTCCAGGGGGAAACGCCTGGTATCTTTATAGTCCTGTCGGGT
TTCGCCACCTCTGACTTGAGCGTCGATTTTTGTGATGCTCGTCAGGGGGGCGGAGCCTATGGAAAAACGC
CAGCAACGCGGCCTTTTTACGGTTCCTGGCCTTTTGCTGGCCTTTTGCTCACATGTTCTTTCCTGCGTTA
TCCCCTGATTCTGTGGATAACCGTATTACCGCCATGCATTAGTTATTAATAGTAATCAATTACGGGGTCA
TTAGTTCATAGCCCATATATGGAGTTCCGCGTTACATAACTTACGGTAAATGGCCCGCCTGGCTGACCGC
CCAACGACCCCCGCCCATTGACGTCAATAATGACGTATGTTCCCATAGTAACGCCAATAGGGACTTTCCA
TTGACGTCAATGGGTGGAGTATTTACGGTAAACTGCCCACTTGGCAGTACATCAAGTGTATCATATGCCA
AGTACGCCCCCTATTGACGTCAATGACGGTAAATGGCCCGCCTGGCATTATGCCCAGTACATGACCTTAT
GGGACTTTCCTACTTGGCAGTACATCTACGTATTAGTCATCGCTATTACCATGGTGATGCGGTTTTGGCA
GTACATCAATGGGCGTGGATAGCGGTTTGACTCACGGGGATTTCCAAGTCTCCACCCCATTGACGTCAAT
GGGAGTTTGTTTTGGCACCAAAATCAACGGGACTTTCCAAAATGTCGTAACAACTCCGCCCCATTGACGC
AAATGGGCGGTAGGCGTGTACGGTGGGAGGTCTATATAAGCAGAGCTGGTTTAGTGAACCGTCAGATCCG
CTAGCGGTCGCCACCATGGTGAGCAAGGGCGAGGAGAATAACATGGCCATCATCAAGGAGTTCATGCGCT
TCAAGGTGCGCATGGAGGGCTCCGTGAACGGCCACGAGTTCGAGATCGAGGGCGAGGGCGAGGGCCGCCC
CTACGAGGGCTTTCAGACCGTTAAGCTGAAGGTGACCAAGGGTGGCCCCCTGCCCTTCGCCTGGGACATC
TTGTCCCCTCAGTTCACCTACGGCTCCAAGGCCTACGTGAAGCACCCCGCCGACATCCCCGACTACCTCA
AGCTGTCCTTCCCCGAGGGCTTCAAGTGGGAGCGCGTGATGAACTTCGAGGACGGCGGCGTGGTGACCGT
GACTCAGGACTCCTCCCTGCAGGACGGCGAGTTCATCTACAAGGTGAAGCTGCGCGGCACCAACTTCCCC
TCCGACGGCCCCGTAATGCAGAAGAAGACCATGGGCATGGAGGCCTCCTCCGAGCGGATGTACCCCGAGG
ACGGCGCCCTGAAGGGCGAGGACAAGCTCAGGCTGAAGCTGAAGGACGGCGGCCACTACACCTCCGAGGT
CAAGACCACCTACAAGGCCAAGAAGCCCGTGCAGTTGCCCGGCGCCTACATCGTCGACATCAAGTTGGAC
ATCACCTCCCACAACGAGGACTACACCATCGTGGAACAGTACGAACGCGCCGAGGGCCGCCACTCCACCG
GCGGCATGGACGAGCT
