>Addgene plasmid #37131 | pLSSmOrange-C1 | addgene partial sequence | sequence record 47339 | SV40pA-rev
ACAAGTTAACAACAACAATTGCATTCATTTTATGTTTCAGGTTCAGGGGGAGGTGTGGGAGGTTTTTTAA
AGCAAGTAAAACCTCTACAAATGTGGTATGGCTGATTATGATCAGTTATCTAGATCCGGTGGATCCCGGG
CCCGCGGTACCGTCGACTGCAGAATTCGAAGCTTGAGCTCGAGATCTGAGTCCGGACTTGTACAGCTCGT
CCATGCCGCCGGTGGAGTGGCGGCCCTCGGCGCGTTCGTACTGTTCCACGATGGTGTAGTCCTCGTTGTG
GGAGGTGATGTCCAACTTGATGTCGACGATGTAGGCGCCGGGCAACTGCACGGGCTTCTTGGCCTTGTAG
GTGGTCTTGACCTCGGAGGTGTAGTGGCCGCCGTCCTTCAGCTTCAGCCTGAGCTTGTCCTCGCCCTTCA
GGGCGCCGTCCTCGGGGTACATCCGCTCGGAGGAGGCCTCCATGCCCATGGTCTTCTTCTGCATTACGGG
GCCGTCGGAGGGGAAGTTGGTGCCGCGCAGCTTCACCTTGTAGATGAACTCGCCGTCCTGCAGGGAGGAG
TCCTGAGTCACGGTCACCACGCCGCCGTCCTCGAAGTTCATCACGCGCTCCCACTTGAAGCCCTCGGGGA
AGGACAGCTTGAGGTAGTCGGGGATGTCGGCGGGGTGCTTCACGTAGGCCTTGGAGCCGTAGGTGAACTG
AGGGGACAAGATGTCCCAGGCGAAGGGCAGGGGGCCACCCTTGGTCACCTTCAGCTTAACGGTCTGAAAG
CCCTCGTAGGGGCGGCCCTCGCCCTCGCCCTCGATCTCGAACTCGTGGCCGTTCACGGAGCCCTCCATGC
GCACCTTGAAGCGCATGAACTCCTTGATGATGGCCATGTTATTCTCCTCGCCCTTGCTCACCATGGTGGC
GACCGCTAGCGGATCTGA
