>Addgene plasmid #37131 | pLSSmOrange-C1 | addgene partial sequence | sequence record 47340 | CMV-F 5'-CGCAAATGGGCGGTAGGCGTG-3'
GTGAACCGTCAGATCCGCTAGCGGTCGCCACCATGGTGAGCAAGGGCGAGGAGAATAACATGGCCATCAT
CAAGGAGTTCATGCGCTTCAAGGTGCGCATGGAGGGCTCCGTGAACGGCCACGAGTTCGAGATCGAGGGC
GAGGGCGAGGGCCGCCCCTACGAGGGCTTTCAGACCGTTAAGCTGAAGGTGACCAAGGGTGGCCCCCTGC
CCTTCGCCTGGGACATCTTGTCCCCTCAGTTCACCTACGGCTCCAAGGCCTACGTGAAGCACCCCGCCGA
CATCCCCGACTACCTCAAGCTGTCCTTCCCCGAGGGCTTCAAGTGGGAGCGCGTGATGAACTTCGAGGAC
GGCGGCGTGGTGACCGTGACTCAGGACTCCTCCCTGCAGGACGGCGAGTTCATCTACAAGGTGAAGCTGC
GCGGCACCAACTTCCCCTCCGACGGCCCCGTAATGCAGAAGAAGACCATGGGCATGGAGGCCTCCTCCGA
GCGGATGTACCCCGAGGACGGCGCCCTGAAGGGCGAGGACAAGCTCAGGCTGAAGCTGAAGGACGGCGGC
CACTACACCTCCGAGGTCAAGACCACCTACAAGGCCAAGAAGCCCGTGCAGTTGCCCGGCGCCTACATCG
TCGACATCAAGTTGGACATCACCTCCCACAACGAGGACTACACCATCGTGGAACAGTACGAACGCGCCGA
GGGCCGCCACTCCACCGGCGGCATGGACGAGCTGTACAAGTCCGGACTCAGATCTCGAGCTCAAGCTTCG
AATTCTGCAGTCGACGGTACCGCGGGCCCGGGATCCACCGGATCTAGATAACTGATCATAATCAGCCATA
CCACATTTGTAGAGGTTTTACTTGCTTTAAAAACCTCCCACACCTCCCCCTGAACCTGAAACATAAAATG
AATGCAATTGTTGTTGTTA
